>Addgene plasmid #116776 | pHAGE-POU4F2 | addgene full sequence | sequence record 241713 | Addgene NGS Result
TGGAAGGGCTAATTCACTCCCAAAGAAGACAAGATATCCTTGATCTGTGGATCTACCACACACAAGGCTA
CTTCCCTGATTAGCAGAACTACACACCAGGGCCAGGGGTCAGATATCCACTGACCTTTGGATGGTGCTAC
AAGCTAGTACCAGTTGAGCCAGATAAGGTAGAAGAGGCCAATAAAGGAGAGAACACCAGCTTGTTACACC
CTGTGAGCCTGCATGGGATGGATGACCCGGAGAGAGAAGTGTTAGAGTGGAGGTTTGACAGCCGCCTAGC
ATTTCATCACGTGGCCCGAGAGCTGCATCCGGAGTACTTCAAGAACTGCTGATATCGAGCTTGCTACAAG
GGACTTTCCGCTGGGGACTTTCCAGGGAGGCGTGGCCTGGGCGGGACTGGGGAGTGGCGAGCCCTCAGAT
CCTGCATATAAGCAGCTGCTTTTTGCCTGTACTGGGTCTCTCTGGTTAGACCAGATCTGAGCCTGGGAGC
TCTCTGGCTAACTAGGGAACCCACTGCTTAAGCCTCAATAAAGCTTGCCTTGAGTGCTTCAAGTAGTGTG
TGCCCGTCTGTTGTGTGACTCTGGTAACTAGAGATCCCTCAGACCCTTTTAGTCAGTGTGGAAAATCTCT
AGCAGTGGCGCCCGAACAGGGACTTGAAAGCGAAAGGGAAACCAGAGGAGCTCTCTCGACGCAGGACTCG
GCTTGCTGAAGCGCGCACGGCAAGAGGCGAGGGGCGGCGACTGGTGAGTACGCCAAAAATTTTGACTAGC
GGAGGCTAGAAGGAGAGAGATGGGTGCGAGAGCGTCAGTATTAAGCGGGGGAGAATTAGATCGCGATGGG
AAAAAATTCGGTTAAGGCCAGGGGGAAAGAAAAAATATAAATTAAAACATATAGTATGGGCAAGCAGGGA
GCTAGAACGATTCGCAGTTAATCCTGGCCTGTTAGAAACATCAGAAGGCTGTAGACAAATACTGGGACAG
CTACAACCATCCCTTCAGACAGGATCAGAAGAACTTAGATCATTATATAATACAGTAGCAACCCTCTATT
GTGTGCATCAAAGGATAGAGATAAAAGACACCAAGGAAGCTTTAGACAAGATAGAGGAAGAGCAAAACAA
AAGTAAGACCACCGCACAGCAAGCGGCCGGCCGCTGATCTTCAGACCTGGAGGAGGAGATATGAGGGACA
ATTGGAGAAGTGAATTATATAAATATAAAGTAGTAAAAATTGAACCATTAGGAGTAGCACCCACCAAGGC
AAAGAGAAGAGTGGTGCAGAGAGAAAAAAGAGCAGTGGGAATAGGAGCTTTGTTCCTTGGGTTCTTGGGA
GCAGCAGGAAGCACTATGGGCGCAGCGTCAATGACGCTGACGGTACAGGCCAGACAATTATTGTCTGGTA
TAGTGCAGCAGCAGAACAATTTGCTGAGGGCTATTGAGGCGCAACAGCATCTGTTGCAACTCACAGTCTG
GGGCATCAAGCAGCTCCAGGCAAGAATCCTGGCTGTGGAAAGATACCTAAAGGATCAACAGCTCCTGGGG
ATTTGGGGTTGCTCTGGAAAACTCATTTGCACCACTGCTGTGCCTTGGAATGCTAGTTGGAGTAATAAAT
CTCTGGAACAGATTTGGAATCACACGACCTGGATGGAGTGGGACAGAGAAATTAACAATTACACAAGCTT
AATACACTCCTTAATTGAAGAATCGCAAAACCAGCAAGAAAAGAATGAACAAGAATTATTGGAATTAGAT
AAATGGGCAAGTTTGTGGAATTGGTTTAACATAACAAATTGGCTGTGGTATATAAAATTATTCATAATGA
TAGTAGGAGGCTTGGTAGGTTTAAGAATAGTTTTTGCTGTACTTTCTATAGTGAATAGAGTTAGGCAGGG
ATATTCACCATTATCGTTTCAGACCCACCTCCCAACCCCGAGGGGACCCGACAGGCCCGAAGGAATAGAA
GAAGAAGGTGGAGAGAGAGACAGAGACAGATCCATTCGATTAGTGAACGGATCTCGACGGTATCGCCGAA
TTCACAAATGGCAGTATTCATCCACAATTTTAAAAGAAAAGGGGGGATTGGGGGGTACAGTGCAGGGGAA
AGAATAGTAGACATAATAGCAACAGACATACAAACTAAAGAATTACAAAAACAAATTACAAAAATTCAAA
ATTTTCGGGTTTATTACAGGGACAGCAGAGATCCAGTTTGGACTAGTCGTGAGGCTCCGGTGCCCGTCAG
TGGGCAGAGCGCACATCGCCCACAGTCCCCGAGAAGTTGGGGGGAGGGGTCGGCAATTGAACCGGTGCCT
AGAGAAGGTGGCGCGGGGTAAACTGGGAAAGTGATGTCGTGTACTGGCTCCGCCTTTTTCCCGAGGGTGG
GGGAGAACCGTATATAAGTGCAGTAGTCGCCGTGAACGTTCTTTTTCGCAACGGGTTTGCCGCCAGAACA
CAGGTAAGTGCCGTGTGTGGTTCCCGCGGGCCTGGCCTCTTTACGGGTTATGGCCCTTGCGTGCCTTGAA
TTACTTCCACCTGGCTGCAGTACGTGATTCTTGATCCCGAGCTTCGGGTTGGAAGTGGGTGGGAGAGTTC
GAGGCCTTGCGCTTAAGGAGCCCCTTCGCCTCGTGCTTGAGTTGAGGCCTGGCCTGGGCGCTGGGGCCGC
CGCGTGCGAATCTGGTGGCACCTTCGCGCCTGTCTCGCTGCTTTCGATAAGTCTCTAGCCATTTAAAATT
TTTGATGACCTGCTGCGACGCTTTTTTTCTGGCAAGATAGTCTTGTAAATGCGGGCCAAGATCTGCACAC
TGGTATTTCGGTTTTTGGGGCCGCGGGCGGCGACGGGGCCCGTGCGTCCCAGCGCACATGTTCGGCGAGG
CGGGGCCTGCGAGCGCGGCCACCGAGAATCGGACGGGGGTAGTCTCAAGCTGGCCGGCCTGCTCTGGTGC
CTGGCCTCGCGCCGCCGTGTATCGCCCCGCCCTGGGCGGCAAGGCTGGCCCGGTCGGCACCAGTTGCGTG
AGCGGAAAGATGGCCGCTTCCCGGCCCTGCTGCAGGGAGCTCAAAATGGAGGACGCGGCGCTCGGGAGAG
CGGGCGGGTGAGTCACCCACACAAAGGAAAAGGGCCTTTCCGTCCTCAGCCGTCGCTTCATGTGACTCCA
CGGAGTACCGGGCGCCGTCCAGGCACCTCGATTAGTTCTCGAGCTTTTGGAGTACGTCGTCTTTAGGTTG
GGGGGAGGGGTTTTATGCGATGGAGTTTCCCCACACTGAGTGGGTGGAGACTGAAGTTAGGCCAGCTTGG
CACTTGATGTAATTCTCCTTGGAATTTGCCCTTTTTGAGTTTGGATCTTGGTTCATTCTCAAGCCTCAGA
CAGTGGTTCAAAGTTTTTTTCTTCCATTTCAGGTGTCGTGAAGCGGCCCTGCAGATATCAACAAGTTTGT
ACAAAAAAGTTGGCATGATGATGATGTCCCTGAACAGCAAGCAGGCGTTTAGCATGCCGCACGGCGGCAG
CCTGCACGTGGAGCCCAAGTACTCGGCACTGCACAGCACCTCGCCGGGCTCCTCGGCTCCCATCGCGCCC
TCGGCCAGCTCCCCCAGCAGCTCGAGCAACGCTGGTGGTGGCGGCGGCGGCGGCGGCGGCGGCGGCGGCG
GCGGAGGCCGAAGCAGCAGCTCCAGCAGCAGTGGCAGCAGCGGCGGCGGGGGCTCGGAGGCTATGCGGAG
AGCCTGTCTTCCAACCCCACCGAGCAATATATTCGGCGGGCTGGATGAGAGTCTGCTGGCCCGCGCCGAG
GCTCTGGCAGCCGTGGACATCGTCTCCCAGAGCAAGAGCCACCACCACCATCCACCCCACCACAGCCCCT
TCAAACCGGACGCCACCTACCACACTATGAATACCATCCCGTGCACGTCGGCCGCCTCTTCTTCATCGGT
GCCCATCTCGCACCCTTCCGCGTTGGCGGGCACGCACCACCACCACCACCATCACCACCACCACCACCAC
CAACCGCACCAGGCGCTGGAGGGCGAGCTGCTGGAGCACCTGAGTCCCGGGCTGGCCCTGGGCGCTATGG
CGGGCCCCGACGGCGCTGTGGTGTCCACGCCGGCTCACGCGCCGCACATGGCCACCATGAACCCCATGCA
CCAAGCAGCGCTCAGCATGGCCCACGCGCACGGGCTGCCGTCGCACATGGGCTGCATGAGCGACGTGGAC
GCCGACCCGCGGGACCTGGAGGCATTCGCCGAGCGCTTCAAGCAGCGACGCATCAAGCTGGGGGTGACCC
AGGCAGATGTGGGCTCCGCGCTGGCCAACCTCAAGATCCCCGGCGTGGGCTCGCTTAGCCAGAGCACCAT
CTGCAGGTTCGAGTCCCTCACACTGTCCCACAATAATATGATCGCGCTCAAACCCATCCTGCAGGCATGG
CTCGAGGAGGCCGAGAAGTCCCACCGCGAGAAGCTCACCAAGCCTGAACTCTTCAATGGCGCGGAGAAGA
AGCGCAAGCGCACGTCCATCGCTGCGCCAGAGAAGCGCTCGCTCGAAGCCTACTTTGCCATTCAGCCTCG
GCCCTCCTCTGAAAAGATCGCCGCCATCGCGGAGAAGCTGGACCTGAAGAAAAACGTGGTGCGCGTCTGG
TTCTGCAACCAGAGGCAGAAACAGAAAAGAATGAAATATTCCGCCGGCATTTAGCCCAACTTTCTTGTAC
AAAGTGGTTGATATCCAGCACAGTGGCGGCCGCTCGAGTCTAGAGGGCCCGCGGTTCGAAGGTAAGCCTA
TCCCTAACCCTCTCCTCGGTCTCGATTCTACGCGTACCGGTTAGTAATGAGATCCCTCCCCCCCCCCTAA
CGTTACTGGCCGAAGCCGCTTGGAATAAGGCCGGTGTGCGTTTGTCTATATGTTATTTTCCACCATATTG
CCGTCTTTTGGCAATGTGAGGGCCCGGAAACCTGGCCCTGTCTTCTTGACGAGCATTCCTAGGGGTCTTT
CCCCTCTCGCCAAAGGAATGCAAGGTCTGTTGAATGTCGTGAAGGAAGCAGTTCCTCTGGAAGCTTCTTG
AAGACAAACAACGTCTGTAGCGACCCTTTGCAGGCAGCGGAACCCCCCACCTGGCGACAGGTGCCTCTGC
GGCCAAAAGCCACGTGTATAAGATACACCTGCAAAGGCGGCACAACCCCAGTGCCACGTTGTGAGTTGGA
TAGTTGTGGAAAGAGTCAAATGGCTCTCCTCAAGCGTATTCAACAAGGGGCTGAAGGATGCCCAGAAGGT
ACCCCATTGTATGGGATCTGATCTGGGGCCTCGGTGCACATGCTTTACATGTGTTTAGTCGAGGTTAAAA
AAACGTCTAGGCCCCCCGAACCACGGGGACGTGGTTTTCCTTTGAAAAACACGATGATAATATGGCCACA
CATATGGTGAGCAAGGGCGAGGAGCTGTTCACCGGGGTGGTGCCCATCCTGGTCGAGCTGGACGGCGACG
TAAACGGCCACAAGTTCAGCGTGTCCGGCGAGGGCGAGGGCGATGCCACCTACGGCAAGCTGACCCTGAA
GTTCATCTGCACCACCGGCAAGCTGCCCGTGCCCTGGCCCACCCTCGTGACCACCCTGACCTACGGCGTG
CAGTGCTTCAGCCGCTACCCCGACCACATGAAGCAGCACGACTTCTTCAAGTCCGCCATGCCCGAAGGCT
ACGTCCAGGAGCGCACCATCTTCTTCAAGGACGACGGCAACTACAAGACCCGCGCCGAGGTGAAGTTCGA
GGGCGACACCCTGGTGAACCGCATCGAGCTGAAGGGCATCGACTTCAAGGAGGACGGCAACATCCTGGGG
CACAAGCTGGAGTACAACTACAACAGCCACAACGTCTATATCATGGCCGACAAGCAGAAGAACGGCATCA
AGGTGAACTTCAAGATCCGCCACAACATCGAGGACGGCAGCGTGCAGCTCGCCGACCACTACCAGCAGAA
CACCCCCATCGGCGACGGCCCCGTGCTGCTGCCCGACAACCACTACCTGAGCACCCAGTCCGCCCTGAGC
AAAGACCCCAACGAGAAGCGCGATCACATGGTCCTGCTGGAGTTCGTGACCGCCGCCGGGATCACTCTCG
GCATGGACGAGCTGTACAAGTAAATCGATAGATCCTAATCAACCTCTGGATTACAAAATTTGTGAAAGAT
TGACTGGTATTCTTAACTATGTTGCTCCTTTTACGCTATGTGGATACGCTGCTTTAATGCCTTTGTATCA
TGCTATTGCTTCCCGTATGGCTTTCATTTTCTCCTCCTTGTATAAATCCTGGTTGCTGTCTCTTTATGAG
GAGTTGTGGCCCGTTGTCAGGCAACGTGGCGTGGTGTGCACTGTGTTTGCTGACGCAACCCCCACTGGTT
GGGGCATTGCCACCACCTGTCAGCTCCTTTCCGGGACTTTCGCTTTCCCCCTCCCTATTGCCACGGCGGA
ACTCATCGCCGCCTGCCTTGCCCGCTGCTGGACAGGGGCTCGGCTGTTGGGCACTGACAATTCCGTGGTG
TTGTCGGGGAAATCATCGTCCTTTCCTTGGCTGCTCGCCTGTGTTGCCACCTGGATTCTGCGCGGGACGT
CCTTCTGCTACGTCCCTTCGGCCCTCAATCCAGCGGACCTTCCTTCCCGCGGCCTGCTGCCGGCTCTGCG
GCCTCTTCCGCGTCTTCGCCTTCGCCCTCAGACGAGTCGGATCTCCCTTTGGGCCGCCTCCCCGCCTGAG
ATCCTTTAAGACCAATGACTTACAAGGCAGCTGTAGATCTTAGCCACTTTTTAAAAGAAAAGGGGGGACT
GGAAGGGCTAATTCACTCCCAACGAAGACAAGATCTGCTTTTTGCTTGTACTGGGTCTCTCTGGTTAGAC
CAGATCTGAGCCTGGGAGCTCTCTGGCTAACTAGGGAACCCACTGCTTAAGCCTCAATAAAGCTTGCCTT
GAGTGCTTCAAGTAGTGTGTGCCCGTCTGTTGTGTGACTCTGGTAACTAGAGATCCCTCAGACCCTTTTA
GTCAGTGTGGAAAATCTCTAGCAGTAGTAGTTCATGTCATCTTATTATTCAGTATTTATAACTTGCAAAG
AAATGAATATCAGAGAGTGAGAGGCCCGGGTTAATTAAGGAAAGGGCTAGATCATTCTTGAAGACGAAAG
GGCCTCGTGATACGCCTATTTTTATAGGTTAATGTCATGATAATAATGGTTTCTTAGACGTCAGGTGGCA
CTTTTCGGGGAAATGTGCGCGGAACCCCTATTTGTTTATTTTTCTAAATACATTCAAATATGTATCCGCT
CATGAGACAATAACCCTGATAAATGCTTCAATAATATTGAAAAAGGAAGAGTATGAGTATTCAACATTTC
CGTGTCGCCCTTATTCCCTTTTTTGCGGCATTTTGCCTTCCTGTTTTTGCTCACCCAGAAACGCTGGTGA
AAGTAAAAGATGCTGAAGATCAGTTGGGTGCACGAGTGGGTTACATCGAACTGGATCTCAACAGCGGTAA
GATCCTTGAGAGTTTTCGCCCCGAAGAACGTTTTCCAATGATGAGCACTTTTAAAGTTCTGCTATGTGGC
GCGGTATTATCCCGTGTTGACGCCGGGCAAGAGCAACTCGGTCGCCGCATACACTATTCTCAGAATGACT
TGGTTGAGTACTCACCAGTCACAGAAAAGCATCTTACGGATGGCATGACAGTAAGAGAATTATGCAGTGC
TGCCATAACCATGAGTGATAACACTGCGGCCAACTTACTTCTGACAACGATCGGAGGACCGAAGGAGCTA
ACCGCTTTTTTGCACAACATGGGGGATCATGTAACTCGCCTTGATCGTTGGGAACCGGAGCTGAATGAAG
CCATACCAAACGACGAGCGTGACACCACGATGCCTGTAGCAATGGCAACAACGTTGCGCAAACTATTAAC
TGGCGAACTACTTACTCTAGCTTCCCGGCAACAATTAATAGACTGGATGGAGGCGGATAAAGTTGCAGGA
CCACTTCTGCGCTCGGCCCTTCCGGCTGGCTGGTTTATTGCTGATAAATCTGGAGCCGGTGAGCGTGGGT
CTCGCGGTATCATTGCAGCACTGGGGCCAGATGGTAAGCCCTCCCGTATCGTAGTTATCTACACGACGGG
GAGTCAGGCAACTATGGATGAACGAAATAGACAGATCGCTGAGATAGGTGCCTCACTGATTAAGCATTGG
TAACTGTCAGACCAAGTTTACTCATATATACTTTAGATTGATTTAAAACTTCATTTTTAATTTAAAAGGA
TCTAGGTGAAGATCCTTTTTGATAATCTCATGACCAAAATCCCTTAACGTGAGTTTTCGTTCCACTGAGC
GTCAGACCCCGTAGAAAAGATCAAAGGATCTTCTTGAGATCCTTTTTTTCTGCGCGTAATCTGCTGCTTG
CAAACAAAAAAACCACCGCTACCAGCGGTGGTTTGTTTGCCGGATCAAGAGCTACCAACTCTTTTTCCGA
AGGTAACTGGCTTCAGCAGAGCGCAGATACCAAATACTGTTCTTCTAGTGTAGCCGTAGTTAGGCCACCA
CTTCAAGAACTCTGTAGCACCGCCTACATACCTCGCTCTGCTAATCCTGTTACCAGTGGCTGCTGCCAGT
GGCGATAAGTCGTGTCTTACCGGGTTGGACTCAAGACGATAGTTACCGGATAAGGCGCAGCGGTCGGGCT
GAACGGGGGGTTCGTGCACACAGCCCAGCTTGGAGCGAACGACCTACACCGAACTGAGATACCTACAGCG
TGAGCTATGAGAAAGCGCCACGCTTCCCGAAGGGAGAAAGGCGGACAGGTATCCGGTAAGCGGCAGGGTC
GGAACAGGAGAGCGCACGAGGGAGCTTCCAGGGGGAAACGCCTGGTATCTTTATAGTCCTGTCGGGTTTC
GCCACCTCTGACTTGAGCGTCGATTTTTGTGATGCTCGTCAGGGGGGCGGAGCCTATGGAAAAACGCCAG
CAACGCGGCCTTTTTACGGTTCCTGGCCTTTTGCTGGCCTTTTGCTCACATGTTCTTTCCTGCGTTATCC
CCTGATTCTGTGGATAACCGTATTACCGCCTTTGAGTGAGCTGATACCGCTCGCCGCAGCCGAACGACCG
AGCGCAGCGAGTCAGTGAGCGAGGAAGCGGAAGAGCGCCCAATACGCAAACCGCCTCTCCCCGCGCGTTG
GCCGATTCATTAATGCAGCAAGCTCATGGCTGACTAATTTTTTTTATTTATGCAGAGGCCGAGGCCGCCT
CGGCCTCTGAGCTATTCCAGAAGTAGTGAGGAGGCTTTTTTGGAGGCCTAGGCTTTTGCAAAAAGCTCCC
CGTGGCACGACAGGTTTCCCGACTGGAAAGCGGGCAGTGAGCGCAACGCAATTAATGTGAGTTAGCTCAC
TCATTAGGCACCCCAGGCTTTACACTTTATGCTTCCGGCTCGTATGTTGTGTGGAATTGTGAGCGGATAA
CAATTTCACACAGGAAACAGCTATGACATGATTACGAATTTCACAAATAAAGCATTTTTTTCACTGCATT
CTAGTTGTGGTTTGTCCAAACTCATCAATGTATCTTATCATGTCTGGATCAACTGGATAACTCAAGCTAA
CCAAAATCATCCCAAACTTCCCACCCCATACCCTATTACCACTGCCAATTACCTGTGGTTTCATTTACTC
TAAACCTGTGATTCCTCTGAATTATTTTCATTTTAAAGAAATTGTATTTGTTAAATATGTACTACAAACT
TAGTAGT
Features (pLannotate 1.2.2; 27 found; start..end, strand, type, name):
    377..634     +  LTR            5' LTR (truncated): truncated 5' long terminal repeat (LTR) from HIV-1
    681..806     +  misc_feature   HIV-1 Ψ: packaging signal of human immunodeficiency virus type 1
    790..1128    +  CDS            HIV-1 gag (fragment): gag protein from human immunodeficiency virus 1; gag
   1303..1536    +  misc_feature   RRE: The Rev response element (RRE) of HIV-1 allows for Rev-dependent mRNA export from the nucleus to the cytoplasm.
   1913..2013    +  CDS            Rev (fragment): human immunodeficiency virus 1 (HIV-1) Rev protein; rev; enhances nuclear export of unspliced and incompletely spliced viral mRNAs
   2058..2175    +  misc_feature   cPPT/CTS: central polypurine tract and central termination sequence of HIV-1
   2223..3401    +  promoter       EF-1α promoter: strong constitutive promoter for human elongation factor EF-1α
   3422..3439    +  protein_bind   attB1 (fragment): mutant version of attB; core recombination site for the Gateway® BP reaction BP Clonase™
   3445..4671    +  CDS            POU4F2: PO4F2_HUMAN - Also known as BRN3B. Experimental evidence at protein level: Swiss-Prot protein existence level 1. Tissue-specific DNA-binding transcription factor involved in the development and differentiation of target cells (PubMed:19266028, PubMed:23805044). Functions either as activator or repressor modulating the rate of target gene transcription through RNA polymerase II enzyme in a promoter-dependent manner (PubMed:19266028, PubMed:23805044). Binds to the consensus octamer motif 5'-AT[A/T]A[T/A]T[A/T]A-3' of promoter of target genes. Plays a fundamental role in the gene regulatory netwo
   4675..4698    -  protein_bind   attB2: mutant version of attB; recombination site for the Gateway® BP reaction BP Clonase™
   4751..4792    +  CDS            V5 tag: epitope tag from simian virus 5
   4918..5380    +  misc_feature   IRES: internal ribosome entry site (IRES) of the encephalomyocarditis virus (EMCV)
   5394..6113    +  CDS            EGFP: the original enhanced GFP (Yang et al., 1996) mammalian codon-optimized
   6127..6715    +  misc_feature   WPRE: woodchuck hepatitis virus posttranscriptional regulatory element
   6723..6788    +  CDS            nef (fragment): NEF_HV1Z2 - Experimental evidence at protein level: Swiss-Prot protein existence level 1. Extracellular Nef protein targets CD4(+) T-lymphocytes for apoptosis by interacting with CXCR4 surface receptors. From Human immunodeficiency virus type 1 group M subtype D (isolate Z2/CDC-Z34) (HIV-1).
   6790..7023    +  LTR            3' LTR (ΔU3): self-inactivating 3' long terminal repeat (LTR) from HIV-1
   7228..7332    +  promoter       AmpR promoter: bla
   7333..8193    +  CDS            AmpR: β-lactamase; bla; confers resistance to ampicillin, carbenicillin, and related antibiotics
   8364..8952    +  rep_origin     ori: high-copy-number ColE1/pMB1/pBR322/pUC origin of replication
   9135..9189    +  CDS            lacI (fragment): lac repressor; lacI; The lac repressor binds to the lac operator to inhibit transcription in E. coli. This inhibition can be relieved by adding lactose or isopropyl-β-D-thiogalactopyranoside (IPTG).
   9195..9288    +  rep_origin     SV40 ori (fragment): SV40 origin of replication
   9313..9350    +  CDS            lacI (fragment): lac repressor; lacI; The lac repressor binds to the lac operator to inhibit transcription in E. coli. This inhibition can be relieved by adding lactose or isopropyl-β-D-thiogalactopyranoside (IPTG).
   9363..9384    +  protein_bind   CAP binding site: CAP binding activates transcription in the presence of cAMP. E. coli catabolite activator protein
   9399..9429    +  promoter       lac promoter: promoter for the E. coli lac operon
   9437..9453    +  protein_bind   lac operator: The lac repressor binds to the lac operator to inhibit transcription in E. coli. This inhibition can be relieved by adding lactose or isopropyl-β-D-thiogalactopyranoside (IPTG). lac repressor encoded by lacI
   9487..9570    +  polyA_signal   SV40 poly(A) signal (fragment): SV40 polyadenylation signal
   9737..329     +  CDS            nef (fragment) (across the origin): NEF_HV1BR - Experimental evidence at protein level: Swiss-Prot protein existence level 1. Extracellular Nef protein targets CD4(+) T-lymphocytes for apoptosis by interacting with CXCR4 surface receptors (PubMed:14990729). From Human immunodeficiency virus type 1 group M subtype B (isolate BRU/LAI) (HIV-1).
