[The description below was written by a language model from this plasmid's Addgene catalogue record and pLannotate feature annotations shown in this document.]
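Description:
pHAGE-POU4F2 is a 9.7 kb HIV-1-based lentiviral expression vector carrying the wild-type human POU4F2 open reading frame (also known as BRN3B), which encodes a POU-domain, tissue-specific DNA-binding transcription factor that can activate or repress its target genes. The plasmid is propagated in E. coli through a high-copy ColE1/pUC-type origin and selected with ampicillin via the β-lactamase gene. A recombination-deficient strain is recorded for growth, as is usual for constructs containing repeated LTRs. Small fragments annotated as lacI, lac promoter/operator, SV40 origin and SV40 poly(A) appear to be backbone remnants rather than functional parts of the payload.

The transfer cassette is bounded by a truncated 5' LTR and a self-inactivating ΔU3 3' LTR. It contains the Ψ packaging signal with an adjoining gag fragment, the Rev response element for Rev-dependent export of the genomic RNA, and the cPPT/CTS element that aids nuclear import in transduced cells. Within it, the constitutive human EF-1α promoter drives POU4F2, which was introduced by Gateway cloning and is therefore flanked by attB1 and attB2 sites. A V5 epitope sequence lies just downstream of attB2, but the record does not state whether the insert lacks a stop codon and is read through into the tag. An EMCV IRES then permits translation of EGFP from the same transcript, marking transduced cells by fluorescence, and a WPRE enhances transcript expression. The stated purpose is lentiviral expression of POU4F2. The associated publication concerns systematic functional annotation of somatic mutations in cancer, where a wild-type clone of this kind would plausibly act as a reference for mutant alleles.
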