Addgene plasmid #116776: pHAGE-POU4F2
Purpose: Lentiviral expression of POU4F2
Depositing lab: Gordon Mills & Kenneth Scott. Depositing organization: Baylor College of Medicine. Publication: Systematic Functional Annotation of Somatic Mutations in Cancer. Ng PK, Li J, Jeong KJ, Shao S, Chen H, Tsang YH, Sengupta S, Wang Z, Bhavana VH, Tran R, Soewito S, Minussi DC, Moreno D, Kong K, Dogruluk T, Lu H, Gao J, Tokheim C, Zhou DC, Johnson AM, Zeng J, Ip CKM, Ju Z, Wester M, Yu S, Li Y, Vellano CP, Schultz N, Karchin R, Ding L, Lu Y, Cheung LWT, Chen K, Shaw KR, Meric-Bernstam F, Scott KL, Yi S, Sahni N, Liang H, Mills GB. Cancer Cell. 2018 Mar 12;33(3):450-462.e10. doi: 10.1016/j.ccell.2018.01.021. PubMed 29533785.
Backbone
  Vector backbone: pHAGE
  Vector type: Lentiviral
Growth in bacteria
  Bacterial resistance: Ampicillin, 100 μg/mL
  Growth temperature: 37°C
  Growth strain: Stbl3
  Copy number: High Copy
Gene/Insert
  Gene/Insert name: POU4F2
  Species: H. sapiens (human)
  Mutation: WT
  Entrez Gene: POU4F2 (a.k.a. BRN3.2, BRN3B, Brn-3b)
  Cloning method: Gateway Cloning
Terms and licenses: Academic/Nonprofit Terms; Industry Terms: Not Available to Industry
How to cite: pHAGE-POU4F2 was a gift from Gordon Mills & Kenneth Scott (Addgene plasmid # 116776 ; http://n2t.net/addgene:116776 ; RRID:Addgene_116776)
